Addgene plasmid #177289: pYTRW20K_0Ti1
Purpose: genomic integration of genes (inserted in I-SceI-site) via rrn-interposon with TcR
Depositing lab: Karl-Erich Jaeger. Depositing organization: Heinrich-Heine-Universitaet Duesseldorf. Publication: The modular pYT vector series employed for chromosomal gene integration and expression to produce carbazoles and glycolipids in P. putida. Weihmann R, Kubicki S, Bitzenhofer NL, Domrose A, Bator I, Kirschen LM, Kofler F, Funk A, Tiso T, Blank LM, Jaeger KE, Drepper T, Thies S, Loeschcke A. FEMS Microbes. 2022 Dec 19;4:xtac030. doi: 10.1093/femsmc/xtac030. eCollection 2023. PubMed 37333445.
Backbone
  Vector backbone: yTREX backbone
  Backbone size w/o insert (bp): 9145
  Vector type: Bacterial Expression, Synthetic Biology ; Yeast Expression, rrn genomic integration
  Selectable markers: URA3 ; Tetracycline
Growth in bacteria
  Bacterial resistance: Kanamycin, 50 μg/mL
  Growth temperature: 37°C
  Growth strain: DH5alpha
  Copy number: Low Copy
Gene/Insert
  Gene/Insert name: Ptet-tetA(C) (alt names: tetracycline resistance module - TcR; Tetracycline efflux pump)
  Species: Synthetic
  Insert size (bp): 1273
  Cloning method: Ligation Independent Cloning
  Sequencing primers: 5′ CCTCAATACGTGCTGCAAC; 3′ GCCAAATTGCGTCAAGATCC
Terms and licenses: Academic/Nonprofit Terms; Industry Terms: Not Available to Industry
Depositor comments: Part of the pYT vector series which enables chromosomal interposon integration via HR in synthetic rrn "landing pads" within 16S rRNA genes of equipped strains. The vector carries the "empty" YT_core with specific cloning slots separated by designated upstream and downstream sequences for integron customization, with TcR marker. Target genes can be inserted at the I-SceI site; additional promoter or reporter elements may be integrated at further positions. The vector backbone, based on the yTREX vector, is equipped with the bacterial pMB1 ori, aphII-encoded KmR and mob gene from pBBR1 (promoter and oriT region) and with yeast replication elements CEN4-ARS1 and URA3 marker. Note: vector pYTRW0268K_0Ti1 also has SacB for counter selection.
How to cite: pYTRW20K_0Ti1 was a gift from Karl-Erich Jaeger (Addgene plasmid # 177289 ; http://n2t.net/addgene:177289 ; RRID:Addgene_177289)
