[The description below was written by a language model from this plasmid's Addgene catalogue record and pLannotate feature annotations shown in this document.]
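Description:
pYTRW20K_0Ti1 is a member of the modular pYT vector series, built on the yTREX backbone and designed to deliver genes into bacterial chromosomes as an rrn "interposon". It is a shuttle plasmid. In E. coli it replicates from a pMB1-type origin (listed as low copy) and is selected with kanamycin through the aphII/neo gene, next to which the annotation picks up a Tn5 transposase fragment. In yeast it is maintained by CEN4-ARS1 and selected by the URA3 auxotrophic marker, which supports assembly of constructs by yeast recombination cloning. The depositor also describes a mob gene with promoter and oriT region from pBBR1 for conjugative transfer. The automated feature table does not label this element by name, although it does mark a pBR322 bom region, short rop fragments and a predicted E. coli ORF. A 17-bp hit to the chicken β-actin promoter is most likely a spurious match.

The payload is the "empty" YT_core, a set of cloning slots separated by designated upstream and downstream sequences. It integrates by homologous recombination into synthetic rrn landing pads placed within 16S rRNA genes of suitably equipped strains. The core carries a 1.27 kb tetracycline resistance module, the tet promoter driving the tetA(C) efflux pump, which is annotated in the sequence. This module serves as the marker for the integrated interposon. Target genes are inserted at an I-SceI site, and further positions can receive promoter or reporter elements; none of these core sites or homology arms are annotated in the feature table. This version lacks the sacB counter-selection marker found on a sister vector. The associated work applied the series to chromosomal gene integration and expression in Pseudomonas putida for producing carbazoles and glycolipids.
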