Features (pLannotate 1.2.2; 16 found; start..end, strand, type, name):
   2317..2345    +  promoter       tet promoter: E. coli promoter for tetracycline efflux protein gene
   2393..3583    +  CDS            TcR: tetracycline efflux protein; tet; confers resistance to tetracycline
   4723..5015    -  misc_feature   CEN4: S. cerevisiae CEN4 centromere
   5038..5170    -  misc_feature   CEN/ARS (fragment): S. cerevisiae CEN4 centromere fused to the autonomously replicating sequence ARS1/ARS416
   5170..5346    -  misc_feature   CEN/ARS (fragment): S. cerevisiae CEN4 centromere fused to the autonomously replicating sequence ARS1/ARS416
   5347..6111    -  rep_origin     ARS1 (fragment): S. cerevisiae autonomously replicating sequence ARS1/ARS416
   6112..6150    +  CDS            rop (fragment): Rop protein, which maintains plasmids at low copy number; rop
   6252..6392    +  misc_feature   bom: basis of mobility region from pBR322
   6578..7166    -  rep_origin     ori: high-copy-number ColE1/pMB1/pBR322/pUC origin of replication
   7348..8139    -  CDS            neo: KKA2_KLEPN - Also known as kan, nptII. Experimental evidence at protein level: Swiss-Prot protein existence level 1. Resistance to kanamycin, neomycin, paromomycin, ribostamycin, butirosin and gentamicin B. From Klebsiella pneumoniae.
   8171..8527    -  CDS            tnpA (fragment): TN5P_ECOLX - Also known as tnp. Experimental evidence at protein level: Swiss-Prot protein existence level 1. Mediates transposition of transposon Tn5 by a 'cut and paste' mechanism. First, the monomeric transposase binds the 19 bp inverted DNA repeats flanking the transposon. Then, dimerization of the DNA- bound transposase creates a synaptic DNA complex. After nicking of the first DNA strand, excision of the transposon proceeds through a series of intermediates. The transposase then mediates the insertion of the transposon at a new site by strand transfer. The activity of the wild- type tran
   8560..8576    +  promoter       chicken β-actin promoter (fragment): contains a 21-bp deletion relative to the standard chicken β-actin promoter
   8578..8793    +  promoter       URA3 promoter: S. cerevisiae URA3
   8794..9597    +  CDS            URA3: orotidine-5'-phosphate decarboxylase, required for uracil biosynthesis; S. cerevisiae URA3; yeast auxotrophic marker, counterselectable with 5-fluoroorotic acid (5-FOA)
   9833..10213   -  CDS            YPB1_ECOLX: Protein predicted: Swiss-Prot protein existence level 4. From Escherichia coli.
  10230..10379   +  CDS            rop (fragment): Rop protein, which maintains plasmids at low copy number; rop
>Addgene plasmid #177289 | pYTRW20K_0Ti1 | addgene full sequence | sequence record 422750 | Addgene NGS Result
CTAGTCCCGGGTCCACATATCCACGGGCTGGCAAGGGAGCGCAGCGACCGCGCAGGGCGAAGCCCGGAGA
GCAAGCCCGTAGGGCGCCGCAGCCGCCGTAGGCGGTCACGACTTTGCGAAGCAAAGTCTAGTGAGTATAC
TCAAGCATTGAGTGGCCCGCCGGAGGCACCGCCTTGCGCTGCCCCCGTCGAGCCGGTTGGACACCAAAAG
GGAGGGGCAGGCATGGCGGCATACGCGATCATGCGATGCAAGAAGCTGGCGAAAATGGGCAACGTGGCGG
CCAGTCTCAAGCACGCCTACCGCGAGCGCGAGACGCCCAACGCTGACGCCAGCAGGACGCCAGAGAACGA
GCACTGGGCGGCCAGCAGCACCGATGAAGCGATGGGCCGACTGCGCGAGTTGCTGCCAGAGAAGCGGCGC
AAGGACGCTGTGTTGGCGGTCGAGTACGTCATGACGGCCAGCCCGGAATGGTGGAAGTCGGCCAGCCAAG
AACAGCAGGCGGCGTTCTTCGAGAAGGCGCACAAGTGGCTGGCGGACAAGTACGGGGCGGATCGCATCGT
GACGGCCAGCATCCACCGTGACGAAACCAGCCCGCACATGACCGCGTTCGTGGTGCCGCTGACGCAGGAC
GGCAGGCTGTCGGCCAAGGAGTTCATCGGCAACAAAGCGCAGATGACCCGCGACCAGACCACGTTTGCGG
CCGCTGTGGCCGATCTAGGGCTGCAACGGGGCATCGAGGGCAGCAAGGCACGTCACACGCGCATTCAGGC
GTTCTACGAGGCCCTGGAGCGGCCACCAGTGGGCCACGTCACCATCAGCCCGCAAGCGGTCGAGCCACGC
GCCTATGCACCGCAGGGATTGGCCGAAAAGCTGGGAATCTCAAAGCGCGTTGAGACGCCGGAAGCCGTGG
CCGACCGGCTGACAAAAGCGGTTCGGCAGGGGTATGAGCCTGCCCTACAGGCCGCCGCAGGAGCGCGTGA
GATGCGCAAGAAGGCCGATCAAGCCCAAGAGACGGCCCGAGACCTTCGGGAGCGCCTGAAGCCCGTTCTG
GACGCCCTGGGGCCGTTGAATCGGGATATGCAGGCCAAGGCCGCCGCGATCATCAAGGCCGTGGGCGAAA
AGCTGCTGACGGAACAGCGGGAAGTCCAGCGCCAGAAACAGGCCCAGCGCCAGCAGGAACGCGGGCGCGC
ACATTTCCCCGAAAAGTGCCACCTGACGTCTAAGAAACCATTATTATCATGAGACGCCACGCGATCGAAC
GTCGTTAACTCTGGCAGGCAATTAAAGGGAACGTGTATCTGACGCAAAGAAAACTGGAAATTGGCGAGAG
AATCTTCTCTCTGTCTATCGAAGACTGACCACGCGGAGGCGTGCGTCTTGTTAGCGTGCGGGGTACTCTT
GCTATCCATTTGAGTCACACGACACTCGCTGTTCTCGACTTTACACTTGTAAGCGACGGTATTGAACGAC
GCTTCTGCCCACCATCGTTACAACCAGACTGATACTAGATCTATACTGTCAGCCATTCAGACGAAACCAG
CCGGAGATTACCGAGCACTCTATTACGTCGGCGACCACTACTGAGCTAGTGGAGCCGTGGGTAACGATCA
TACCACTAAGAACCTCTCTCGACGCAAGCGATTACACTGCTGTCACATCATAATCGTCTTGCTATTCACG
AGTTGACCAGACACTGGATAGCTTGTCACTTGAAGTATTCTGCACGACAGGGTGCGTGTACCTATCTGCA
GCACTCAACAGATCTCCGTCTACTTGCGACACCTCTCTTAAGGTAGCTGGACCGGATTCGGGTCTAGCCT
ATATCGTCAATCCGTTGATCTATGTCGGGTGCGGAGAAAGAGGTAATGAAATGGGCGATCGCCCACAGCT
TACACAGACCTAATCGTAGAGTTCCTAGTAATACTTAGTGGCTCGTTACCTCGTTCTTCCAGGCCAGGGG
GCCGTACGCGCTCGGCGAACAGTATAAGCAGATTCGACTCACTAGGGATAACAGGGTAATCTCTGGGTAT
CGACTCAATCTCGCGCTATTGTGCTATATCCGTGGACGGTTGCGGTCAATTCTGTCGGAAAATCAACGGA
TACGAACAATTACTCGCGACTTCCTCAATACGTGCTGCAACGCGCGCGTAACTATAACGGTCCTAAGGTA
GCGAGCTTACTTGTGCTGTTGTGTAAGGACACGCTTAACCCAGAGAATTCCAGCGACCTATTCTACGACT
ACGCGTCCATGGCTCGAGGAGCTCGGTACCGCCCCACTACCCGATTTATCAAGATTTGGCGGAGAGTCCC
TCATGTTTGACAGCTTATCATCGATAAGCTTTAATGCGGTAGTTTATCACAGTTAAATTGCTAACGCAGT
CAGGCACCGTGTATGAAATCTAACAATGCGCTCATCGTCATCCTCGGCACCGTCACCCTGGATGCTGTAG
GCATAGGCTTGGTTATGCCGGTACTGCCGGGCCTCTTGCGGGATATCGTCCATTCCGACAGCATCGCCAG
TCACTATGGCGTGCTGCTAGCGCTATATGCGTTGATGCAATTTCTATGCGCACCCGTTCTCGGAGCACTG
TCCGACCGCTTTGGCCGCCGCCCAGTCCTGCTCGCTTCGCTACTTGGAGCCACTATCGACTACGCGATCA
TGGCGACCACACCCGTCCTGTGGATCCTCTACGCCGGACGCATCGTGGCCGGCATCACCGGCGCCACAGG
TGCGGTTGCTGGCGCCTATATCGCCGACATCACCGATGGGGAAGATCGGGCTCGCCACTTCGGGCTCATG
AGCGCTTGTTTCGGCGTGGGTATGGTGGCAGGCCCCGTGGCCGGGGGACTGTTGGGCGCCATCTCCTTGC
ATGCACCATTCCTTGCGGCGGCGGTGCTCAACGGCCTCAACCTACTACTGGGCTGCTTCCTAATGCAGGA
GTCGCATAAGGGAGAGCGTCGACCGATGCCCTTGAGAGCCTTCAACCCAGTCAGCTCCTTCCGGTGGGCG
CGGGGCATGACTATCGTCGCCGCACTTATGACTGTCTTCTTTATCATGCAACTCGTAGGACAGGTGCCGG
CAGCGCTCTGGGTCATTTTCGGCGAGGACCGCTTTCGCTGGAGCGCGACGATGATCGGCCTGTCGCTTGC
GGTATTCGGAATCTTGCACGCCCTCGCTCAAGCCTTCGTCACTGGTCCCGCCACCAAACGTTTCGGCGAG
AAGCAGGCCATTATCGCCGGCATGGCGGCCGACGCGCTGGGCTACGTCTTGCTGGCGTTCGCGACGCGAG
GCTGGATGGCCTTCCCCATTATGATTCTTCTCGCTTCCGGCGGCATCGGGATGCCCGCGTTGCAGGCCAT
GCTGTCCAGGCAGGTAGATGACGACCATCAGGGACAGCTTCAAGGATCGCTCGCGGCTCTTACCAGCCTA
ACTTCGATCATTGGACCGCTGATCGTCACGGCGATTTATGCCGCCTCGGCGAGCACATGGAACGGGTTGG
CATGGATTGTAGGCGCCGCCCTATACCTTGTCTGCCTCCCCGCGTTGCGTCGCGGTGCATGGAGCCGGGC
CACCTCGACCTGAGTCGACTGGCAAACAGCTATTATGGGTATTATGGGTGTGTATCCAGAACGACGGATC
TTGACGCAATTTGGCGTGGCTCTCTTAAGGTAGCCCTCCGACCAATTGAGGTGCGCTCTGACCGATCAGT
TTAGGGTGAGCCAACCCGGCCGATCCGGAGAGACGGGCCTCAAAGCCGCGTGACGACGGCTGTGGGCCCG
TAACAAAATCCCCGCAATAAGCTCCCGTGAGCGTCGGTTGAACAGCCCTGGTCGGCCCCATCAGTAGCCC
GAATACTTCGCTTTACGGGTCCTGGGCCGGGGTGCGATACCTTGCAGAAATCGAGGCCGTTCGTTAATTC
CTGTTGCATTCGTACCGCCTATATTTGTCTCTTTGCCGGCTTATCATCACAAGCATAGCATAGCCATTTA
TCGGAGCGCCTCCGTACACGGTATGATCGGACGCCTCGTGAGATCAATACGTATACCAGGTGTCCTGTGA
GCAGCGAAAGCCTATACGCGAGATACACTGCCAAAAATCCGCGTGATTACGAGTCGTGGCAAATTTGGTC
TGGCTGTGGTCTAGACATTCCAGGCGGTGCGTCTGCTCTCGGGTGCCTCTAGTGGCTGGCTAGATAGACT
AGCCGCTGGTAAACTGGTGTGGAAGTCCATATATCGGTGATCAATATAGTGGTTGACATGCTGGCTAGTC
AACATTGAGCCTTTTGATCATGCAAATATATTACGGTATTTTACAATCAAATATCAAACTTAACTATTGA
CTTTATAACTTATTTAGGTGGTAACATTCTTATAAAAAAGAAAAAAATTACTGCAAAACAGTACTAGCTT
TTAACTTGTATCCTAGGTTATCTATGCTGTCTCACCATAGAGAATATTACCTATTTCAGAATGTATGTCC
ATGATTCGCCGGGTAAATACATATAATACACAAATCTGGCTTAATAAAGTCTATAATATATCTCATAAAG
AAGTGCTAAATTGGCTAGTGCTATATATTTTTAAGAAAATTTCTTTTGACTAAGTCCATATCGACTTTGT
AAAAGTTCACATTAGCATACATATATTACACGAGCCAGAAATAGTAACTTTTGCCTAAATCACAAATTGC
AAAATTTAATTGCTTGCAAAAGGTCACATGCTTATAATCAACTTTTTTAAAAATTTAAAATACTTTTTTA
TTTTTTATTTTTAAACATAAATGAAATAATTTATTTATTGTTTATGATTACCGAAACATAAAACCTGCTC
AAGAAAAAGAAACTGTTTTGTCCTTGGAAAAAAAGCACTACCTAGGAGCGGCCAAAATGCCGAGGCTTTC
ATAGCTTAAACTCTTTACAGAAAATAGGCATTATAGATCAGTTCGAGTTTTCTTATTCTTCCTTCCGGTT
TTATCGTCACAGTTTTACAGTAAATAAGTATCACCTCTTAGAGTTAACCTATACTAAAATTTATGCCAGT
TAACTATGAGATAAGCAAGTATCATCTCATTTCATTACCTGAAGTCGAGTAAACAGAAAATCCAATTGTT
GATGAACCTCAATGACTTAGAACTATCTATCGGCAGATCATATAAAGAGGATTTAGGTACTCGAGAACGC
TCCGTACATGCAGCTAAACTTCCAAGCATCTCTAACTTGGGTAGTGCTTTCTCCACCATTTTCTGTGCTT
GCTCCTTCGTGGCAAGTCCAGCCCATAATGCCCAGAATGTAGTTGCGGATTCGTATGACGTTCTGTGCTT
GATTTTTGTGTTGTAGTCAAAGAAAAGGTCCGGTTAAACGGATCTCGCATTGATGAGGCAACGCTAATTA
TCAACATATAGATTGTTATCTATCTGCATGAACACGAAATCTTTACTTGACGACTTGAGGCTGATGGTGT
TTATGCAAAGAAACCACTGTGTTTAATATGTGTCACTGTTTGATATTACTGTCAGCGTAGAAGATAATAG
TAAAAGCGGTTAATAAGTGTATTTGAGATAAGTGTGATAAAGTTTTTACAGCGAAAAGACGATAAATACA
AGAAAATGATTACGAGGATACGGAGAGAGGTATGTACATGTGTATTTATATACTAAGCTGCCGGCGGTTG
TTTGCAAGACCGAGAAAAGGCTAGCAAGAATCGGGTCATTGTAGCGTATGCGCCTGTGAACATTCTCTTC
AACAAGTTTGATTCCATTGCGGTGAAATGGTAAAAGTCAACCCCCTGCGATGTATATTTTCCTGTACAAT
CAATCAAAAAGCCAAATGATTTAGCATTATCTTTACATCTTGTTATTTTACAGATTTTATGTTTAGATCT
TTTATGCTTGCTTTTCAAAAGGCCTGCAGGCAAGTGCACAAACAATACTTAAATAAATACTACTCAGTAA
TAACCTATTTCTTAGCATTTTTGACGAAATTTGCTATTTTGTTAGAGTCTTTTACACCATTTGTCTCCAC
ACCTCCGCTTACATCAACACCAATAACGCCATTTAATCTAAGCGCATCACCAACATTTTCTGGCGTCAGT
CCACCAGCTAACATAAAATGTTGCCTCGCGCGTTTCGGTGATGACGGTGAAAACCTCTGACACATGCAGC
TCCCGGAGACGGTCACAGCTTGTCTGTAAGCGGATGCCGGGAGCAGACAAGCCCGTCAGGGCGCGTCAGC
GGGTGTTGGCGGGTGTCGGGGCGCAGCCATGACCCAGTCACGTAGCGATAGCGGAGTGTATACTGGCTTA
ACTATGCGGCATCAGAGCAGATTGTACTGAGAGTGCACCATATGCGGTGTGAAATACCGCACAGATGCGT
AAGGAGAAAATACCGCATCAGGCGCTCTTCCGCTTCCTCGCTCACTGACTCGCTGCGCTCGGTCGTTCGG
CTGCGGCGAGCGGTATCAGCTCACTCAAAGGCGGTAATACGGTTATCCACAGAATCAGGGGATAACGCAG
GAAAGAACATGTGAGCAAAAGGCCAGCAAAAGGCCAGGAACCGTAAAAAGGCCGCGTTGCTGGCGTTTTT
CCATAGGCTCCGCCCCCCTGACGAGCATCACAAAAATCGACGCTCAAGTCAGAGGTGGCGAAACCCGACA
GGACTATAAAGATACCAGGCGTTTCCCCCTGGAAGCTCCCTCGTGCGCTCTCCTGTTCCGACCCTGCCGC
TTACCGGATACCTGTCCGCCTTTCTCCCTTCGGGAAGCGTGGCGCTTTCTCATAGCTCACGCTGTAGGTA
TCTCAGTTCGGTGTAGGTCGTTCGCTCCAAGCTGGGCTGTGTGCACGAACCCCCCGTTCAGCCCGACCGC
TGCGCCTTATCCGGTAACTATCGTCTTGAGTCCAACCCGGTAAGACACGACTTATCGCCACTGGCAGCAG
CCACTGGTAACAGGATTAGCAGAGCGAGGTATGTAGGCGGTGCTACAGAGTTCTTGAAGTGGTGGCCTAA
CTACGGCTACACTAGAAGGACAGTATTTGGTATCTGCGCTCTGCTGAAGCCAGTTACCTTCGGAAAAAGA
GTTGGTAGCTCTTGATCCGGCAAACAAACCACCGCTGGTAGCGGTGGTTTTTTTGTTTGCAAGCAGCAGA
TTACGCGCAGAAAAAAAGGATCTCAAGAAGATCCTTTGATCTTTTCTACGGGGTCTGACGCTCAGTGGAA
CGAAAACTCACGTTAAGGGATTTTGGTCATGAGATTATCAAAAAGGATCTTCACCTAGATCCTTTTAAAT
TAAAAATGAAGTTTTAAATCAATCTAAAGTATATATGAGTAAACTTGGTCTGACAGGAGCTCGCTCAGAA
GAACTCGTCAAGAAGGCGATAGAAGGCGATGCGCTGCGAATCGGGAGCGGCGATACCGTAAAGCACGAGG
AAGCGGTCAGCCCATTCGCCGCCAAGCTCTTCAGCAATATCACGGGTAGCCAACGCTATGTCCTGATAGC
GGTCCGCCACACCCAGCCGGCCACAGTCGATGAATCCAGAAAAGCGGCCATTTTCCACCATGATATTCGG
CAAGCAGGCATCGCCATGGGTCACGACGAGATCCTCGCCGTCGGGCATCCGCGCCTTGAGCCTGGCGAAC
AGTTCGGCTGGCGCGAGCCCCTGATGCTCTTCGTCCAGATCATCCTGATCGACAAGACCGGCTTCCATCC
GAGTACGTGCTCGCTCGATGCGATGTTTCGCTTGGTGGTCGAATGGGCAGGTAGCCGGATCAAGCGTATG
CAGCCGCCGCATTGCATCAGCCATGATGGATACTTTCTCGGCAGGAGCAAGGTGAGATGACAGGAGATCC
TGCCCCGGCACTTCGCCCAATAGCAGCCAGTCCCTTCCCGCTTCAGTGACAACGTCGAGCACAGCTGCGC
AAGGAACGCCCGTCGTGGCCAGCCACGATAGCCGCGCTGCCTCGTCTTGGAGTTCATTCAGGGCACCGGA
CAGGTCGGTCTTGACAAAAAGAACCGGGCGCCCCTGCGCTGACAGCCGGAACACGGCGGCATCAGAGCAG
CCGATTGTCTGTTGTGCCCAGTCATAGCCGAATAGCCTCTCCACCCAAGCGGCCGGAGAACCTGCGTGCA
ATCCATCTTGTTCAATCATGCGAAACGATCCTCATCCTGTCTCTTGATCAGATCTTGATCCCCTGCGCCA
TCAGATCCTTGGCGGCAAGAAAGCCATCCAGTTTACTTTGCAGGGCTTCCCAACCTTACCAGAGGGCGCC
CCAGCTGGCAATTCCGGTTCGCTTGCTGTCCATAAAACCGCCCAGTCTAGCTATCGCCATGTAAGCCCAC
TGCAAGCTACCTGCTTTCTCTTTGCGCTTGCGTTTTCCCTTGTCCAGATAGCCCAGTAGCTGACATTCAT
CCGGGCGATCGATGGAAGCCGGCGGCACCTCGCTAACGGATTCACCACTCCAAGAATTGGAGCCAATCAA
TTCTTGCGGAGAACTGTGAATGCGCAAACCAACCCTTGGCAGAACATATCCATCGCGTCCGCCATCTCCA
GCAGCCGCACGCGGCGCATCGGGGGGGGGGGGGGGGTTTCAATTCATCATTTTTTTTTTATTCTTTTTTT
TGATTTCGGTTTCCTTGAAATTTTTTTGATTCGGTAATCTCCGAACAGAAGGAAGAACGAAGGAAGGAGC
ACAGACTTAGATTGGTATATATACGCATATGTAGTGTTGAAGAAACATGAAATTGCCCAGTATTCTTAAC
CCAACTGCACAGAACAAAAACCTGCAGGAAACGAAGATAAATCATGTCGAAAGCTACATATAAGGAACGT
GCTGCTACTCATCCTAGTCCTGTTGCTGCCAAGCTATTTAATATCATGCACGAAAAGCAAACAAACTTGT
GTGCTTCATTGGATGTTCGTACCACCAAGGAATTACTGGAGTTAGTTGAAGCATTAGGTCCCAAAATTTG
TTTACTAAAAACACATGTGGATATCTTGACTGATTTTTCCATGGAGGGCACAGTTAAGCCGCTAAAGGCA
TTATCCGCCAAGTACAATTTTTTACTCTTCGAAGACAGAAAATTTGCTGACATTGGTAATACAGTCAAAT
TGCAGTACTCTGCGGGTGTATACAGAATAGCAGAATGGGCAGACATTACGAATGCACACGGTGTGGTGGG
CCCAGGTATTGTTAGCGGTTTGAAGCAGGCGGCAGAAGAAGTAACAAAGGAACCTAGAGGCCTTTTGATG
TTAGCAGAATTGTCATGCAAGGGCTCCCTATCTACTGGAGAATATACTAAGGGTACTGTTGACATTGCGA
AGAGCGACAAAGATTTTGTTATCGGCTTTATTGCTCAAAGAGACATGGGTGGAAGAGATGAAGGTTACGA
TTGGTTGATTATGACACCCGGTGTGGGTTTAGATGACAAGGGAGACGCATTGGGTCAACAGTATAGAACC
GTGGATGATGTGGTCTCTACAGGATCTGACATTATTATTGTTGGAAGAGGACTATTTGCAAAGGGAAGGG
ATGCTAAGGTAGAGGGTGAACGTTACAGAAAAGCAGGCTGGGAAGCATATTTGAGAAGATGCGGCCAGCA
AAACTAAAAAACTGTATTATAAGTAAATGCATGTATACTAAACTCACAAATTAGAGCTTCAATTTAATTA
TATCAGTTATTACCCGGGAATCTCGGTCGTAATGATTTTTATAATGACGAAAAAAAAAAAATTGGAAAGA
AAACCCCCCCCCCCGCAGCGTTGGGTCCTGGCCACGGGTGCGCATGATCGTGCTCCTGTCGTTGAGGACC
CGGCTAGGCTGGCGGGGTTGCCTTACTGGTTAGCAGAATGAATCACCGATACGCGAGCGAACGTGAAGCG
ACTGCTGCTGCAAAACGTCTGCGACCTGAGCAACAACATGAATGGTCTTCGGTTTCCGTGTTTCGTAAAG
TCTGGAAACGCGGAAGTCAGCGCCCTGCACCATTATGTTCCGGATCTGCATCGCAGGATGCTGCTGGCTA
CCCTGTGGAACACCTACATCTGTATTAACGAAGCGCTGGCATTGACCCTGAGTGATTTTTCTCTGGTCCC
GCCGCATCCATACCGCCAGTTGTTTACCCTCACAACGTTCCAGTAACCGGGCATGTTCATCATCAGTAAC
CCGTATCGTGAGCATCCTCTCTCGTTTCATCGGTATCATTACCCCCATGAACAGAAATCCCCCTTACACG
GAGGCATCAGTGACCAAACAGGAAAAAACCGCCCTTAACATGGCCCGCTTTATCAGAAGCCAGACATTAA
CGCTTCTGGAGAAACTCAACGAGCTGGACGCGGATGAACAGGCAGACATCTGTGAATCGCTTCACGACCA
CGCTGATGAGCTTTACCGCTGGGCCATTCTCATGAAGAATATCTTGAATTTATTGTCATATTA
